>Addgene plasmid #109358 | pdCas9-NED | addgene full sequence | sequence record 211572 | Addgene NGS Result
ATCTAAAGTATATATGAGTAAACTTGGTCTGACAGTTACCAATGCTTAATCAGTGAGGCACCTATCTCAG
CGATCTGTCTATTTCGTTCATCCATAGTTGCCTGACTCCCCGTCGTGTAGATAACTACGATACGGGAGGG
CTTACCATCTGGCCCCAGTGCTGCAATGATACCGCGAGACCCACGCTCACCGGCTCCAGATTTATCAGCA
ATAAACCAGCCAGCCGGAAGGGCCGAGCGCAGAAGTGGTCCTGCAACTTTATCCGCCTCCATCCAGTCTA
TTAATTGTTGCCGGGAAGCTAGAGTAAGTAGTTCGCCAGTTAATAGTTTGCGCAACGTTGTTGCCATTGC
TACAGGCATCGTGGTGTCACGCTCGTCGTTTGGTATGGCTTCATTCAGCTCCGGTTCCCAACGATCAAGG
CGAGTTACATGATCCCCCATGTTGTGCAAAAAAGCGGTTAGCTCCTTCGGTCCTCCGATCGTTGTCAGAA
GTAAGTTGGCCGCAGTGTTATCACTCATGGTTATGGCAGCACTGCATAATTCTCTTACTGTCATGCCATC
CGTAAGATGCTTTTCTGTGACTGGTGAGTACTCAACCAAGTCATTCTGAGAATAGTGTATGCGGCGACCG
AGTTGCTCTTGCCCGGCGTCAATACGGGATAATACCGCGCCACATAGCAGAACTTTAAAAGTGCTCATCA
TTGGAAAACGTTCTTCGGGGCGAAAACTCTCAAGGATCTTACCGCTGTTGAGATCCAGTTCGATGTAACC
CACTCGTGCACCCAACTGATCTTCAGCATCTTTTACTTTCACCAGCGTTTCTGGGTGAGCAAAAACAGGA
AGGCAAAATGCCGCAAAAAAGGGAATAAGGGCGACACGGAAATGTTGAATACTCATACTCTTCCTTTTTC
AATATTATTGAAGCATTTATCAGGGTTATTGTCTCATGAGCGGATACATATTTGAATGTATTTAGAAAAA
TAAACAAATAGGGGTTCCGCGCACATTTCCCCGAAAAGTGCCACCTGACGTCGACGGATCGGGAGATCGA
TCTCCCGATCCCCTAGGGTCGACTCTCAGTACAATCTGCTCTGATGCCGCATAGTTAAGCCAGTATCTGC
TCCCTGCTTGTGTGTTGGAGGTCGCTGAGTAGTGCGCGAGCAAAATTTAAGCTACAACAAGGCAAGGCTT
GACCGACAATTGCATGAAGAATCTGCTTAGGGTTAGGCGTTTTGCGCTGCTTCGCGATGTACGGGCCAGA
TATACGCGTTGACATTGATTATTGACTAGTTATTAATAGTAATCAATTACGGGGTCATTAGTTCATAGCC
CATATATGGAGTTCCGCGTTACATAACTTACGGTAAATGGCCCGCCTGGCTGACCGCCCAACGACCCCCG
CCCATTGACGTCAATAATGACGTATGTTCCCATAGTAACGCCAATAGGGACTTTCCATTGACGTCAATGG
GTGGAGTATTTACGGTAAACTGCCCACTTGGCAGTACATCAAGTGTATCATATGCCAAGTACGCCCCCTA
TTGACGTCAATGACGGTAAATGGCCCGCCTGGCATTATGCCCAGTACATGACCTTATGGGACTTTCCTAC
TTGGCAGTACATCTACGTATTAGTCATCGCTATTACCATGGTGATGCGGTTTTGGCAGTACATCAATGGG
CGTGGATAGCGGTTTGACTCACGGGGATTTCCAAGTCTCCACCCCATTGACGTCAATGGGAGTTTGTTTT
GGCACCAAAATCAACGGGACTTTCCAAAATGTCGTAACAACTCCGCCCCATTGACGCAAATGGGCGGTAG
GCGTGTACGGTGGGAGGTCTATATAAGCAGAGCTGGTTTAGTGAACCGTCAGATCCGCTAGAGATCCGCG
GCCGCTAATACGACTCACTATAGGGAGAGCCGCCACCATGGATAAAAAGTATTCTATTGGTTTAGCCATC
GGCACTAATTCCGTTGGATGGGCTGTCATAACCGATGAATACAAAGTACCTTCAAAGAAATTTAAGGTGT
TGGGGAACACAGACCGTCATTCGATTAAAAAGAATCTTATCGGTGCCCTCCTATTCGATAGTGGCGAAAC
GGCAGAGGCGACTCGCCTGAAACGAACCGCTCGGAGAAGGTATACACGTCGCAAGAACCGAATATGTTAC
TTACAAGAAATTTTTAGCAATGAGATGGCCAAAGTTGACGATTCTTTCTTTCACCGTTTGGAAGAGTCCT
TCCTTGTCGAAGAGGACAAGAAACATGAACGGCACCCCATCTTTGGAAACATAGTAGATGAGGTGGCATA
TCATGAAAAGTACCCAACGATTTATCACCTCAGAAAAAAGCTAGTTGACTCAACTGATAAAGCGGACCTG
AGGTTAATCTACTTGGCTCTTGCCCATATGATAAAGTTCCGTGGGCACTTTCTCATTGAGGGTGATCTAA
ATCCGGACAACTCGGATGTCGACAAACTGTTCATCCAGTTAGTACAAACCTATAATCAGTTGTTTGAAGA
GAACCCTATAAATGCAAGTGGCGTGGATGCGAAGGCTATTCTTAGCGCCCGCCTCTCTAAATCCCGACGG
CTAGAAAACCTGATCGCACAATTACCCGGAGAGAAGAAAAATGGGTTGTTCGGTAACCTTATAGCGCTCT
CACTAGGCCTGACACCAAATTTTAAGTCGAACTTCGACTTAGCTGAAGATGCCAAATTGCAGCTTAGTAA
GGACACGTACGATGACGATCTCGACAATCTACTGGCACAAATTGGAGATCAGTATGCGGACTTATTTTTG
GCTGCCAAAAACCTTAGCGATGCAATCCTCCTATCTGACATACTGAGAGTTAATACTGAGATTACCAAGG
CGCCGTTATCCGCTTCAATGATCAAAAGGTACGATGAACATCACCAAGACTTGACACTTCTCAAGGCCCT
AGTCCGTCAGCAACTGCCTGAGAAATATAAGGAAATATTCTTTGATCAGTCGAAAAACGGGTACGCAGGT
TATATTGACGGCGGAGCGAGTCAAGAGGAATTCTACAAGTTTATCAAACCCATATTAGAGAAGATGGATG
GGACGGAAGAGTTGCTTGTAAAACTCAATCGCGAAGATCTACTGCGAAAGCAGCGGACTTTCGACAACGG
TAGCATTCCACATCAAATCCACTTAGGCGAATTGCATGCTATACTTAGAAGGCAGGAGGATTTTTATCCG
TTCCTCAAAGACAATCGTGAAAAGATTGAGAAAATCCTAACCTTTCGCATACCTTACTATGTGGGACCCC
TGGCCCGAGGGAACTCTCGGTTCGCATGGATGACAAGAAAGTCCGAAGAAACGATTACTCCATGGAATTT
TGAGGAAGTTGTCGATAAAGGTGCGTCAGCTCAATCGTTCATCGAGAGGATGACCAACTTTGACAAGAAT
TTACCGAACGAAAAAGTATTGCCTAAGCACAGTTTACTTTACGAGTATTTCACAGTGTACAATGAACTCA
CGAAAGTTAAGTATGTCACTGAGGGCATGCGTAAACCCGCCTTTCTAAGCGGAGAACAGAAGAAAGCAAT
AGTAGATCTGTTATTCAAGACCAACCGCAAAGTGACAGTTAAGCAATTGAAAGAGGACTACTTTAAGAAA
ATTGAATGCTTCGATTCTGTCGAGATCTCCGGGGTAGAAGATCGATTTAATGCGTCACTTGGTACGTATC
ATGACCTCCTAAAGATAATTAAAGATAAGGACTTCCTGGATAACGAAGAGAATGAAGATATCTTAGAAGA
TATAGTGTTGACTCTTACCCTCTTTGAAGATCGGGAAATGATTGAGGAAAGACTAAAAACATACGCTCAC
CTGTTCGACGATAAGGTTATGAAACAGTTAAAGAGGCGTCGCTATACGGGCTGGGGACGATTGTCGCGGA
AACTTATCAACGGGATAAGAGACAAGCAAAGTGGTAAAACTATTCTCGATTTTCTAAAGAGCGACGGCTT
CGCCAATAGGAACTTTATGCAGCTGATCCATGATGACTCTTTAACCTTCAAAGAGGATATACAAAAGGCA
CAGGTTTCCGGACAAGGGGACTCATTGCACGAACATATTGCGAATCTTGCTGGTTCGCCAGCCATCAAAA
AGGGCATACTCCAGACAGTCAAAGTAGTGGATGAGCTAGTTAAGGTCATGGGACGTCACAAACCGGAAAA
CATTGTAATCGAGATGGCACGCGAAAATCAAACGACTCAGAAGGGGCAAAAAAACAGTCGAGAGCGGATG
AAGAGAATAGAAGAGGGTATTAAAGAACTGGGCAGCCAGATCTTAAAGGAGCATCCTGTGGAAAATACCC
AATTGCAGAACGAGAAACTTTACCTCTATTACCTACAAAATGGAAGGGACATGTATGTTGATCAGGAACT
GGACATAAACCGTTTATCTGATTACGACGTCGATGCCATTGTACCCCAATCCTTTTTGAAGGACGATTCA
ATCGACAATAAAGTGCTTACACGCTCGGATAAGAACCGAGGGAAAAGTGACAATGTTCCAAGCGAGGAAG
TCGTAAAGAAAATGAAGAACTATTGGCGGCAGCTCCTAAATGCGAAACTGATAACGCAAAGAAAGTTCGA
TAACTTAACTAAAGCTGAGAGGGGTGGCTTGTCTGAACTTGACAAGGCCGGATTTATTAAACGTCAGCTC
GTGGAAACCCGCCAAATCACAAAGCATGTTGCACAGATACTAGATTCCCGAATGAATACGAAATACGACG
AGAACGATAAGCTGATTCGGGAAGTCAAAGTAATCACTTTAAAGTCAAAATTGGTGTCGGACTTCAGAAA
GGATTTTCAATTCTATAAAGTTAGGGAGATAAATAACTACCACCATGCGCACGACGCTTATCTTAATGCC
GTCGTAGGGACCGCACTCATTAAGAAATACCCGAAGCTAGAAAGTGAGTTTGTGTATGGTGATTACAAAG
TTTATGACGTCCGTAAGATGATCGCGAAAAGCGAACAGGAGATAGGCAAGGCTACAGCCAAATACTTCTT
TTATTCTAACATTATGAATTTCTTTAAGACGGAAATCACTCTGGCAAACGGAGAGATACGCAAACGACCT
TTAATTGAAACCAATGGGGAGACAGGTGAAATCGTATGGGATAAGGGCCGGGACTTCGCGACGGTGAGAA
AAGTTTTGTCCATGCCCCAAGTCAACATAGTAAAGAAAACTGAGGTGCAGACCGGAGGGTTTTCAAAGGA
ATCGATTCTTCCAAAAAGGAATAGTGATAAGCTCATCGCTCGTAAAAAGGACTGGGACCCGAAAAAGTAC
GGTGGCTTCGATAGCCCTACAGTTGCCTATTCTGTCCTAGTAGTGGCAAAAGTTGAGAAGGGAAAATCCA
AGAAACTGAAGTCAGTCAAAGAATTATTGGGGATAACGATTATGGAGCGCTCGTCTTTTGAAAAGAACCC
CATCGACTTCCTTGAGGCGAAAGGTTACAAGGAAGTAAAAAAGGATCTCATAATTAAACTACCAAAGTAT
AGTCTGTTTGAGTTAGAAAATGGCCGAAAACGGATGTTGGCTAGCGCCGGAGAGCTTCAAAAGGGGAACG
AACTCGCACTACCGTCTAAATACGTGAATTTCCTGTATTTAGCGTCCCATTACGAGAAGTTGAAAGGTTC
ACCTGAAGATAACGAACAGAAGCAACTTTTTGTTGAGCAGCACAAACATTATCTCGACGAAATCATAGAG
CAAATTTCGGAATTCAGTAAGAGAGTCATCCTAGCTGATGCCAATCTGGACAAAGTATTAAGCGCATACA
ACAAGCACAGGGATAAACCCATACGTGAGCAGGCGGAAAATATTATCCATTTGTTTACTCTTACCAACCT
CGGCGCTCCAGCCGCATTCAAGTATTTTGACACAACGATAGATCGCAAACGATACACTTCTACCAAGGAG
GTGCTAGACGCGACACTGATTCACCAATCCATCACGGGATTATATGAAACTCGGATAGATTTGTCACAGC
TTGGGGGTGACGGATCCCCCAAGAAGAAGAGGAAAGTCTCGAGCGACTACAAAGACCATGACGGTGATTA
TAAAGATCATGACATCGATTACAAGGATGACGATGACAAGGCTGCAGGAGGCGGTGGAAGCGGGCGCGCC
CATATGTTAATTAACAATTAACCGGTCATCATCACCATCACCATTGAGTTTAAACCCGCTGATCAGCCTC
GACTGTGCCTTCTAGTTGCCAGCCATCTGTTGTTTGCCCCTCCCCCGTGCCTTCCTTGACCCTGGAAGGT
GCCACTCCCACTGTCCTTTCCTAATAAAATGAGGAAATTGCATCGCATTGTCTGAGTAGGTGTCATTCTA
TTCTGGGGGGTGGGGTGGGGCAGGACAGCAAGGGGGAGGATTGGGAAGACAATAGCAGGCATGCTGGGGA
TGCGGTGGGCTCTATGGCTTCTGAGGCGGAAAGAACCAGCTGGGGCTCGATACCGTCGACCTCTAGCTAG
AGCTTGGCGTAATCATGGTCATAGCTGTTTCCTGTGTGAAATTGTTATCCGCTCACAATTCCACACAACA
TACGAGCCGGAAGCATAAAGTGTAAAGCCTAGGGTGCCTAATGAGTGAGCTAACTCACATTAATTGCGTT
GCGCTCACTGCCCGCTTTCCAGTCGGGAAACCTGTCGTGCCAGCTGCATTAATGAATCGGCCAACGCGCG
GGGAGAGGCGGTTTGCGTATTGGGCGCTCTTCCGCTTCCTCGCTCACTGACTCGCTGCGCTCGGTCGTTC
GGCTGCGGCGAGCGGTATCAGCTCACTCAAAGGCGGTAATACGGTTATCCACAGAATCAGGGGATAACGC
AGGAAAGAACATGTGAGCAAAAGGCCAGCAAAAGGCCAGGAACCGTAAAAAGGCCGCGTTGCTGGCGTTT
TTCCATAGGCTCCGCCCCCCTGACGAGCATCACAAAAATCGACGCTCAAGTCAGAGGTGGCGAAACCCGA
CAGGACTATAAAGATACCAGGCGTTTCCCCCTGGAAGCTCCCTCGTGCGCTCTCCTGTTCCGACCCTGCC
GCTTACCGGATACCTGTCCGCCTTTCTCCCTTCGGGAAGCGTGGCGCTTTCTCATAGCTCACGCTGTAGG
TATCTCAGTTCGGTGTAGGTCGTTCGCTCCAAGCTGGGCTGTGTGCACGAACCCCCCGTTCAGCCCGACC
GCTGCGCCTTATCCGGTAACTATCGTCTTGAGTCCAACCCGGTAAGACACGACTTATCGCCACTGGCAGC
AGCCACTGGTAACAGGATTAGCAGAGCGAGGTATGTAGGCGGTGCTACAGAGTTCTTGAAGTGGTGGCCT
AACTACGGCTACACTAGAAGAACAGTATTTGGTATCTGCGCTCTGCTGAAGCCAGTTACCTTCGGAAAAA
GAGTTGGTAGCTCTTGATCCGGCAAACAAACCACCGCTGGTAGCGGTGGTTTTTTTGTTTGCAAGCAGCA
GATTACGCGCAGAAAAAAAGGATCTCAAGAAGATCCTTTGATCTTTTCTACGGGGTCTGACGCTCAGTGG
AACGAAAACTCACGTTAAGGGATTTTGGTCATGAGATTATCAAAAAGGATCTTCACCTAGATCCTTTTAA
ATTAAAAATGAAGTTTTAAATCA
Features (pLannotate 1.2.2; 16 found; start..end, strand, type, name):
     36..896     -  CDS            AmpR: β-lactamase; bla; confers resistance to ampicillin, carbenicillin, and related antibiotics
    897..1001    -  promoter       AmpR promoter: bla
   1072..1116    -  misc_feature   bom (fragment): basis of mobility region from pBR322
   1271..1650    +  enhancer       CMV enhancer: human cytomegalovirus immediate early enhancer
   1651..1854    +  promoter       CMV promoter: human cytomegalovirus (CMV) immediate early promoter
   1896..1914    +  promoter       T7 promoter: promoter for bacteriophage T7 RNA polymerase
   1928..6031    +  CDS            Cas9 VQR: Streptococcus pyogenes Cas9 endonuclease with the D1135V/R1335Q/T1337R mutations has an altered recognition specificity for the protospacer adjacent motif (PAM) (Kleinstiver et al., 2015)
   6065..6130    +  CDS            3xFLAG: three tandem FLAG® epitope tags, followed by an enterokinase cleavage site
   6233..6457    +  polyA_signal   bGH poly(A) signal: bovine growth hormone polyadenylation signal
   6461..6482    +  promoter       SV40 promoter (fragment): SV40 enhancer and early promoter
   6487..6503    +  misc_feature   MCS (fragment): pBluescript multiple cloning site
   6552..6568    -  protein_bind   lac operator: The lac repressor binds to the lac operator to inhibit transcription in E. coli. This inhibition can be relieved by adding lactose or isopropyl-β-D-thiogalactopyranoside (IPTG). lac repressor encoded by lacI
   6576..6606    -  promoter       lac promoter: promoter for the E. coli lac operon
   6621..6642    -  protein_bind   CAP binding site: CAP binding activates transcription in the presence of cAMP. E. coli catabolite activator protein
   6655..6747    -  CDS            lacI (fragment): lac repressor; lacI; The lac repressor binds to the lac operator to inhibit transcription in E. coli. This inhibition can be relieved by adding lactose or isopropyl-β-D-thiogalactopyranoside (IPTG).
   6930..7518    -  rep_origin     ori: high-copy-number ColE1/pMB1/pBR322/pUC origin of replication
