[The description below was written by a language model from this plasmid's Addgene catalogue record and pLannotate feature annotations shown in this document.]
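Description:
pdCas9-NED is an empty mammalian expression backbone for building fusions between catalytically dead Streptococcus pyogenes Cas9 (D10A, H840A) and an effector domain of choice; the publication title places it in the context of epigenetic editing. It derives from pMLM3705, a dCas9-VP64 activator plasmid. The VP64 coding region was removed by AscI-AgeI digestion and replaced with an oligonucleotide carrying a PacI site, so the plasmid as supplied has no effector domain. The sequenced plasmid is about 7.65 kb. It is propagated in E. coli through a high-copy ColE1/pUC-type origin and selected with ampicillin via the β-lactamase gene. No mammalian selection marker is annotated, only a short SV40 promoter fragment, which suggests transient transfection use.

The expression unit consists of the CMV immediate early enhancer and promoter, with a T7 promoter just downstream, driving the roughly 4.1 kb Cas9 open reading frame. This is followed by a 3xFLAG epitope and, after the cloning region, the bovine growth hormone polyadenylation signal. The record also lists an SV40 nuclear localisation signal as part of the N-terminal fusion partner, though the feature table does not annotate it separately. The automated annotation labels the Cas9 coding sequence as the VQR PAM variant. This is probably only a best database match, since the depositor describes the protein simply as dCas9.

An effector domain is PCR-amplified and inserted between the AscI and PacI sites, creating an in-frame dCas9-NLS-3xFLAG-effector fusion. The effector fragment can later be excised and moved into the companion vector pHAGE EF1α dCas9-NED, with the reading frame preserved, to make cell lines that stably express the fusion. Guide RNAs are not encoded and must be supplied separately.
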