Addgene plasmid #109358: pdCas9-NED
Purpose: (Empty Backbone) Mammalian vector for expressing effector domains fused to dCas9.
Depositing lab: Antal Kiss. Depositing organization: HUN-REN Biological Research Centre Szeged (HUN-REN Szegedi Biológiai Kutatóközpont). Publication: Establishment of Cell Lines Stably Expressing dCas9-Fusions to Address Kinetics of Epigenetic Editing. Goubert D, Koncz M, Kiss A, Rots MG. Methods Mol Biol. 2018;1767:395-415. doi: 10.1007/978-1-4939-7774-1_22. PubMed 29524148.
Backbone
  Vector backbone: pMLM3705 (Addgene plasmid #47754).
  Backbone manufacturer: Joung lab
  Backbone size (bp): 7636
  Modifications to backbone: The ORF encoding VP64 was excised from pMLM3705 (Addgene plasmid #47754) by AscI-AgeI double-digestion and replaced with an oligonucleotide containing a PacI site.
  Vector type: Mammalian Expression, CRISPR
  Promoter: CMV
  Tag / fusion protein: dCas9, SV40 NLS, 3xFLAG (N terminal on backbone)
Growth in bacteria
  Bacterial resistance: Ampicillin, 100 μg/mL
  Growth temperature: 37°C
  Growth strain: DH5alpha
  Copy number: High Copy
Gene/Insert
  Cloning method: Restriction Enzyme
  Sequencing primers: 5′ 5'-TACAAGGATGACGATGACAAG; 3′ 5'-TAGAAGGCACAGTCGAGG
Resource information
  A portion of this plasmid was derived from a plasmid made by: Keith Joung (Addgene plasmid #47754).
Terms and licenses: Academic/Nonprofit Terms; Industry Terms: Not Available to Industry
Depositor comments: The DNA fragment encoding the effector domain is synthesized by PCR and cloned between the AscI and PacI sites of pdCas9-NED to create in-frame fusion between dCas9 (D10A, H840A) and the effector domain. For experiments involving cell lines stably expressing the dCas9-effector domain fusion protein, the coding sequence of the effector domain can be excised from the pdCas9-NED-based recombinant plasmid and transferred into pHAGE EF1α dCas9-NED (Addgene plasmid #109369). Cloning the AscI-PacI fragment between the MluI and AsiSI sites of pHAGE EF1α dCas9-NED preserves the reading frame of the fusion protein (Goubert et al., 2018).
How to cite: pdCas9-NED was a gift from Antal Kiss (Addgene plasmid # 109358 ; http://n2t.net/addgene:109358 ; RRID:Addgene_109358)
