LOCUS       Exported 7653 bp ds-DNA circular SYN 12-MAY-2021
DEFINITION  Mammalian vector for expressing effector domains fused to dCas9..
ACCESSION   .
VERSION     .
KEYWORDS    pdCas9-NED
SOURCE      synthetic DNA construct
  ORGANISM  synthetic DNA construct
REFERENCE   1 (bases 1 to 7653)
  AUTHORS   Goubert D, Koncz M, Kiss A, Rots MG
  TITLE     Establishment of Cell Lines Stably Expressing dCas9-Fusions to
            Address Kinetics of Epigenetic Editing.
  JOURNAL   Methods Mol Biol. 2018;1767:395-415. doi:
            10.1007/978-1-4939-7774-1_22.
  PUBMED    29524148
REFERENCE   2 (bases 1 to 7653)
  AUTHORS   .
  TITLE     Direct Submission
  JOURNAL   Exported May 12, 2021 from SnapGene Server 1.1.58
            http://www.snapgene.com
FEATURES             Location/Qualifiers
     source          1..7653
                     /organism="synthetic DNA construct"
                     /mol_type="other DNA"
     promoter        132..335
                     /label=CMV promoter
                     /note="human cytomegalovirus (CMV) immediate early
                     promoter"
     primer_bind     286..306
                     /label=CMV-F
                     /note="Human CMV immediate early promoter, forward primer"
     primer_bind     377..396
                     /label=T7
                     /note="T7 promoter, forward primer"
     promoter        377..395
                     /label=T7 promoter
                     /note="promoter for bacteriophage T7 RNA polymerase"
     regulatory      403..412
                     /regulatory_class="other"
                     /note="vertebrate consensus sequence for strong initiation
                     of translation (Kozak, 1987)"
     CDS             409..4512
                     /codon_start=1
                     /product="catalytically dead mutant of the Cas9
                     endonuclease from the Streptococcus pyogenes Type II
                     CRISPR/Cas system"
                     /label=dCas9
                     /note="RNA-guided DNA-binding protein that lacks
                     endonuclease activity due to the D10A mutation in the RuvC
                     catalytic domain and the H840A mutation in the HNH
                     catalytic domain"
                     /translation="MDKKYSIGLAIGTNSVGWAVITDEYKVPSKKFKVLGNTDRHSIKK
                     NLIGALLFDSGETAEATRLKRTARRRYTRRKNRICYLQEIFSNEMAKVDDSFFHRLEES
                     FLVEEDKKHERHPIFGNIVDEVAYHEKYPTIYHLRKKLVDSTDKADLRLIYLALAHMIK
                     FRGHFLIEGDLNPDNSDVDKLFIQLVQTYNQLFEENPINASGVDAKAILSARLSKSRRL
                     ENLIAQLPGEKKNGLFGNLIALSLGLTPNFKSNFDLAEDAKLQLSKDTYDDDLDNLLAQ
                     IGDQYADLFLAAKNLSDAILLSDILRVNTEITKAPLSASMIKRYDEHHQDLTLLKALVR
                     QQLPEKYKEIFFDQSKNGYAGYIDGGASQEEFYKFIKPILEKMDGTEELLVKLNREDLL
                     RKQRTFDNGSIPHQIHLGELHAILRRQEDFYPFLKDNREKIEKILTFRIPYYVGPLARG
                     NSRFAWMTRKSEETITPWNFEEVVDKGASAQSFIERMTNFDKNLPNEKVLPKHSLLYEY
                     FTVYNELTKVKYVTEGMRKPAFLSGEQKKAIVDLLFKTNRKVTVKQLKEDYFKKIECFD
                     SVEISGVEDRFNASLGTYHDLLKIIKDKDFLDNEENEDILEDIVLTLTLFEDREMIEER
                     LKTYAHLFDDKVMKQLKRRRYTGWGRLSRKLINGIRDKQSGKTILDFLKSDGFANRNFM
                     QLIHDDSLTFKEDIQKAQVSGQGDSLHEHIANLAGSPAIKKGILQTVKVVDELVKVMGR
                     HKPENIVIEMARENQTTQKGQKNSRERMKRIEEGIKELGSQILKEHPVENTQLQNEKLY
                     LYYLQNGRDMYVDQELDINRLSDYDVDAIVPQSFLKDDSIDNKVLTRSDKNRGKSDNVP
                     SEEVVKKMKNYWRQLLNAKLITQRKFDNLTKAERGGLSELDKAGFIKRQLVETRQITKH
                     VAQILDSRMNTKYDENDKLIREVKVITLKSKLVSDFRKDFQFYKVREINNYHHAHDAYL
                     NAVVGTALIKKYPKLESEFVYGDYKVYDVRKMIAKSEQEIGKATAKYFFYSNIMNFFKT
                     EITLANGEIRKRPLIETNGETGEIVWDKGRDFATVRKVLSMPQVNIVKKTEVQTGGFSK
                     ESILPKRNSDKLIARKKDWDPKKYGGFDSPTVAYSVLVVAKVEKGKSKKLKSVKELLGI
                     TIMERSSFEKNPIDFLEAKGYKEVKKDLIIKLPKYSLFELENGRKRMLASAGELQKGNE
                     LALPSKYVNFLYLASHYEKLKGSPEDNEQKQLFVEQHKHYLDEIIEQISEFSKRVILAD
                     ANLDKVLSAYNKHRDKPIREQAENIIHLFTLTNLGAPAAFKYFDTTIDRKRYTSTKEVL
                     DATLIHQSITGLYETRIDLSQLGGD"
     CDS             4519..4539
                     /codon_start=1
                     /product="nuclear localization signal of SV40 (simian virus
                     40) large T antigen"
                     /label=SV40 NLS
                     /translation="PKKKRKV"
     CDS             4546..4611
                     /codon_start=1
                     /product="three tandem FLAG(R) epitope tags, followed by an
                     enterokinase cleavage site"
                     /label=3xFLAG
                     /translation="DYKDHDGDYKDHDIDYKDDDDK"
     CDS             4668..4685
                     /codon_start=1
                     /product="6xHis affinity tag"
                     /label=6xHis
                     /translation="HHHHHH"
     primer_bind     complement(4708..4725)
                     /label=BGH-rev
                     /note="Bovine growth hormone terminator, reverse primer.
                     Also called BGH reverse"
     polyA_signal    4714..4938
                     /label=bGH poly(A) signal
                     /note="bovine growth hormone polyadenylation signal"
     primer_bind     complement(5009..5025)
                     /label=M13 rev
                     /note="common sequencing primer, one of multiple similar
                     variants"
     primer_bind     complement(5009..5025)
                     /label=M13 Reverse
                     /note="In lacZ gene. Also called M13-rev"
     primer_bind     complement(5022..5044)
                     /label=M13/pUC Reverse
                     /note="In lacZ gene"
     protein_bind    5033..5049
                     /label=lac operator
                     /bound_moiety="lac repressor encoded by lacI"
                     /note="The lac repressor binds to the lac operator to
                     inhibit transcription in E. coli. This inhibition can be
                     relieved by adding lactose or
                     isopropyl-beta-D-thiogalactopyranoside (IPTG)."
     promoter        complement(5057..5087)
                     /label=lac promoter
                     /note="promoter for the E. coli lac operon"
     protein_bind    5102..5123
                     /label=CAP binding site
                     /bound_moiety="E. coli catabolite activator protein"
                     /note="CAP binding activates transcription in the presence
                     of cAMP."
     primer_bind     complement(5240..5257)
                     /label=L4440
                     /note="L4440 vector, forward primer"
     rep_origin      complement(5411..5999)
                     /direction=LEFT
                     /label=ori
                     /note="high-copy-number ColE1/pMB1/pBR322/pUC origin of
                     replication"
     primer_bind     complement(5491..5510)
                     /label=pBR322ori-F
                     /note="pBR322 origin, forward primer"
     CDS             complement(6170..7030)
                     /codon_start=1
                     /gene="bla"
                     /product="beta-lactamase"
                     /label=AmpR
                     /note="confers resistance to ampicillin, carbenicillin, and
                     related antibiotics"
                     /translation="MSIQHFRVALIPFFAAFCLPVFAHPETLVKVKDAEDQLGARVGYI
                     ELDLNSGKILESFRPEERFPMMSTFKVLLCGAVLSRIDAGQEQLGRRIHYSQNDLVEYS
                     PVTEKHLTDGMTVRELCSAAITMSDNTAANLLLTTIGGPKELTAFLHNMGDHVTRLDRW
                     EPELNEAIPNDERDTTMPVAMATTLRKLLTGELLTLASRQQLIDWMEADKVAGPLLRSA
                     LPAGWFIADKSGAGERGSRGIIAALGPDGKPSRIVVIYTTGSQATMDERNRQIAEIGAS
                     LIKHW"
     primer_bind     6793..6812
                     /label=Amp-R
                     /note="Ampicillin resistance gene, reverse primer"
     promoter        complement(7031..7135)
                     /gene="bla"
                     /label=AmpR promoter
     primer_bind     complement(7214..7233)
                     /label=pRS-marker
                     /note="pRS vectors, use to sequence yeast selectable
                     marker"
     enhancer        7405..131
                     /label=CMV enhancer
                     /note="human cytomegalovirus immediate early enhancer"
ORIGIN
        1 atatgccaag tacgccccct attgacgtca atgacggtaa atggcccgcc tggcattatg
       61 cccagtacat gaccttatgg gactttccta cttggcagta catctacgta ttagtcatcg
      121 ctattaccat ggtgatgcgg ttttggcagt acatcaatgg gcgtggatag cggtttgact
      181 cacggggatt tccaagtctc caccccattg acgtcaatgg gagtttgttt tggcaccaaa
      241 atcaacggga ctttccaaaa tgtcgtaaca actccgcccc attgacgcaa atgggcggta
      301 ggcgtgtacg gtgggaggtc tatataagca gagctggttt agtgaaccgt cagatccgct
      361 agagatccgc ggccgctaat acgactcact atagggagag ccgccaccat ggataaaaag
      421 tattctattg gtttagccat cggcactaat tccgttggat gggctgtcat aaccgatgaa
      481 tacaaagtac cttcaaagaa atttaaggtg ttggggaaca cagaccgtca ttcgattaaa
      541 aagaatctta tcggtgccct cctattcgat agtggcgaaa cggcagaggc gactcgcctg
      601 aaacgaaccg ctcggagaag gtatacacgt cgcaagaacc gaatatgtta cttacaagaa
      661 atttttagca atgagatggc caaagttgac gattctttct ttcaccgttt ggaagagtcc
      721 ttccttgtcg aagaggacaa gaaacatgaa cggcacccca tctttggaaa catagtagat
      781 gaggtggcat atcatgaaaa gtacccaacg atttatcacc tcagaaaaaa gctagttgac
      841 tcaactgata aagcggacct gaggttaatc tacttggctc ttgcccatat gataaagttc
      901 cgtgggcact ttctcattga gggtgatcta aatccggaca actcggatgt cgacaaactg
      961 ttcatccagt tagtacaaac ctataatcag ttgtttgaag agaaccctat aaatgcaagt
     1021 ggcgtggatg cgaaggctat tcttagcgcc cgcctctcta aatcccgacg gctagaaaac
     1081 ctgatcgcac aattacccgg agagaagaaa aatgggttgt tcggtaacct tatagcgctc
     1141 tcactaggcc tgacaccaaa ttttaagtcg aacttcgact tagctgaaga tgccaaattg
     1201 cagcttagta aggacacgta cgatgacgat ctcgacaatc tactggcaca aattggagat
     1261 cagtatgcgg acttattttt ggctgccaaa aaccttagcg atgcaatcct cctatctgac
     1321 atactgagag ttaatactga gattaccaag gcgccgttat ccgcttcaat gatcaaaagg
     1381 tacgatgaac atcaccaaga cttgacactt ctcaaggccc tagtccgtca gcaactgcct
     1441 gagaaatata aggaaatatt ctttgatcag tcgaaaaacg ggtacgcagg ttatattgac
     1501 ggcggagcga gtcaagagga attctacaag tttatcaaac ccatattaga gaagatggat
     1561 gggacggaag agttgcttgt aaaactcaat cgcgaagatc tactgcgaaa gcagcggact
     1621 ttcgacaacg gtagcattcc acatcaaatc cacttaggcg aattgcatgc tatacttaga
     1681 aggcaggagg atttttatcc gttcctcaaa gacaatcgtg aaaagattga gaaaatccta
     1741 acctttcgca taccttacta tgtgggaccc ctggcccgag ggaactctcg gttcgcatgg
     1801 atgacaagaa agtccgaaga aacgattact ccatggaatt ttgaggaagt tgtcgataaa
     1861 ggtgcgtcag ctcaatcgtt catcgagagg atgaccaact ttgacaagaa tttaccgaac
     1921 gaaaaagtat tgcctaagca cagtttactt tacgagtatt tcacagtgta caatgaactc
     1981 acgaaagtta agtatgtcac tgagggcatg cgtaaacccg cctttctaag cggagaacag
     2041 aagaaagcaa tagtagatct gttattcaag accaaccgca aagtgacagt taagcaattg
     2101 aaagaggact actttaagaa aattgaatgc ttcgattctg tcgagatctc cggggtagaa
     2161 gatcgattta atgcgtcact tggtacgtat catgacctcc taaagataat taaagataag
     2221 gacttcctgg ataacgaaga gaatgaagat atcttagaag atatagtgtt gactcttacc
     2281 ctctttgaag atcgggaaat gattgaggaa agactaaaaa catacgctca cctgttcgac
     2341 gataaggtta tgaaacagtt aaagaggcgt cgctatacgg gctggggacg attgtcgcgg
     2401 aaacttatca acgggataag agacaagcaa agtggtaaaa ctattctcga ttttctaaag
     2461 agcgacggct tcgccaatag gaactttatg cagctgatcc atgatgactc tttaaccttc
     2521 aaagaggata tacaaaaggc acaggtttcc ggacaagggg actcattgca cgaacatatt
     2581 gcgaatcttg ctggttcgcc agccatcaaa aagggcatac tccagacagt caaagtagtg
     2641 gatgagctag ttaaggtcat gggacgtcac aaaccggaaa acattgtaat cgagatggca
     2701 cgcgaaaatc aaacgactca gaaggggcaa aaaaacagtc gagagcggat gaagagaata
     2761 gaagagggta ttaaagaact gggcagccag atcttaaagg agcatcctgt ggaaaatacc
     2821 caattgcaga acgagaaact ttacctctat tacctacaaa atggaaggga catgtatgtt
     2881 gatcaggaac tggacataaa ccgtttatct gattacgacg tcgatgccat tgtaccccaa
     2941 tcctttttga aggacgattc aatcgacaat aaagtgctta cacgctcgga taagaaccga
     3001 gggaaaagtg acaatgttcc aagcgaggaa gtcgtaaaga aaatgaagaa ctattggcgg
     3061 cagctcctaa atgcgaaact gataacgcaa agaaagttcg ataacttaac taaagctgag
     3121 aggggtggct tgtctgaact tgacaaggcc ggatttatta aacgtcagct cgtggaaacc
     3181 cgccaaatca caaagcatgt tgcacagata ctagattccc gaatgaatac gaaatacgac
     3241 gagaacgata agctgattcg ggaagtcaaa gtaatcactt taaagtcaaa attggtgtcg
     3301 gacttcagaa aggattttca attctataaa gttagggaga taaataacta ccaccatgcg
     3361 cacgacgctt atcttaatgc cgtcgtaggg accgcactca ttaagaaata cccgaagcta
     3421 gaaagtgagt ttgtgtatgg tgattacaaa gtttatgacg tccgtaagat gatcgcgaaa
     3481 agcgaacagg agataggcaa ggctacagcc aaatacttct tttattctaa cattatgaat
     3541 ttctttaaga cggaaatcac tctggcaaac ggagagatac gcaaacgacc tttaattgaa
     3601 accaatgggg agacaggtga aatcgtatgg gataagggcc gggacttcgc gacggtgaga
     3661 aaagttttgt ccatgcccca agtcaacata gtaaagaaaa ctgaggtgca gaccggaggg
     3721 ttttcaaagg aatcgattct tccaaaaagg aatagtgata agctcatcgc tcgtaaaaag
     3781 gactgggacc cgaaaaagta cggtggcttc gatagcccta cagttgccta ttctgtccta
     3841 gtagtggcaa aagttgagaa gggaaaatcc aagaaactga agtcagtcaa agaattattg
     3901 gggataacga ttatggagcg ctcgtctttt gaaaagaacc ccatcgactt ccttgaggcg
     3961 aaaggttaca aggaagtaaa aaaggatctc ataattaaac taccaaagta tagtctgttt
     4021 gagttagaaa atggccgaaa acggatgttg gctagcgccg gagagcttca aaaggggaac
     4081 gaactcgcac taccgtctaa atacgtgaat ttcctgtatt tagcgtccca ttacgagaag
     4141 ttgaaaggtt cacctgaaga taacgaacag aagcaacttt ttgttgagca gcacaaacat
     4201 tatctcgacg aaatcataga gcaaatttcg gaattcagta agagagtcat cctagctgat
     4261 gccaatctgg acaaagtatt aagcgcatac aacaagcaca gggataaacc catacgtgag
     4321 caggcggaaa atattatcca tttgtttact cttaccaacc tcggcgctcc agccgcattc
     4381 aagtattttg acacaacgat agatcgcaaa cgatacactt ctaccaagga ggtgctagac
     4441 gcgacactga ttcaccaatc catcacggga ttatatgaaa ctcggataga tttgtcacag
     4501 cttgggggtg acggatcccc caagaagaag aggaaagtct cgagcgacta caaagaccat
     4561 gacggtgatt ataaagatca tgacatcgat tacaaggatg acgatgacaa ggctgcagga
     4621 ggcggtggaa gcgggcgcgc ccatatgtta attaacaatt aaccggtcat catcaccatc
     4681 accattgagt ttaaacccgc tgatcagcct cgactgtgcc ttctagttgc cagccatctg
     4741 ttgtttgccc ctcccccgtg ccttccttga ccctggaagg tgccactccc actgtccttt
     4801 cctaataaaa tgaggaaatt gcatcgcatt gtctgagtag gtgtcattct attctggggg
     4861 gtggggtggg gcaggacagc aagggggagg attgggaaga caatagcagg catgctgggg
     4921 atgcggtggg ctctatggct tctgaggcgg aaagaaccag ctggggctcg ataccgtcga
     4981 cctctagcta gagcttggcg taatcatggt catagctgtt tcctgtgtga aattgttatc
     5041 cgctcacaat tccacacaac atacgagccg gaagcataaa gtgtaaagcc tagggtgcct
     5101 aatgagtgag ctaactcaca ttaattgcgt tgcgctcact gcccgctttc cagtcgggaa
     5161 acctgtcgtg ccagctgcat taatgaatcg gccaacgcgc ggggagaggc ggtttgcgta
     5221 ttgggcgctc ttccgcttcc tcgctcactg actcgctgcg ctcggtcgtt cggctgcggc
     5281 gagcggtatc agctcactca aaggcggtaa tacggttatc cacagaatca ggggataacg
     5341 caggaaagaa catgtgagca aaaggccagc aaaaggccag gaaccgtaaa aaggccgcgt
     5401 tgctggcgtt tttccatagg ctccgccccc ctgacgagca tcacaaaaat cgacgctcaa
     5461 gtcagaggtg gcgaaacccg acaggactat aaagatacca ggcgtttccc cctggaagct
     5521 ccctcgtgcg ctctcctgtt ccgaccctgc cgcttaccgg atacctgtcc gcctttctcc
     5581 cttcgggaag cgtggcgctt tctcaatgct cacgctgtag gtatctcagt tcggtgtagg
     5641 tcgttcgctc caagctgggc tgtgtgcacg aaccccccgt tcagcccgac cgctgcgcct
     5701 tatccggtaa ctatcgtctt gagtccaacc cggtaagaca cgacttatcg ccactggcag
     5761 cagccactgg taacaggatt agcagagcga ggtatgtagg cggtgctaca gagttcttga
     5821 agtggtggcc taactacggc tacactagaa ggacagtatt tggtatctgc gctctgctga
     5881 agccagttac cttcggaaaa agagttggta gctcttgatc cggcaaacaa accaccgctg
     5941 gtagcggtgg tttttttgtt tgcaagcagc agattacgcg cagaaaaaaa ggatctcaag
     6001 aagatccttt gatcttttct acggggtctg acgctcagtg gaacgaaaac tcacgttaag
     6061 ggattttggt catgagatta tcaaaaagga tcttcaccta gatcctttta aattaaaaat
     6121 gaagttttaa atcaatctaa agtatatatg agtaaacttg gtctgacagt taccaatgct
     6181 taatcagtga ggcacctatc tcagcgatct gtctatttcg ttcatccata gttgcctgac
     6241 tccccgtcgt gtagataact acgatacggg agggcttacc atctggcccc agtgctgcaa
     6301 tgataccgcg agacccacgc tcaccggctc cagatttatc agcaataaac cagccagccg
     6361 gaagggccga gcgcagaagt ggtcctgcaa ctttatccgc ctccatccag tctattaatt
     6421 gttgccggga agctagagta agtagttcgc cagttaatag tttgcgcaac gttgttgcca
     6481 ttgctacagg catcgtggtg tcacgctcgt cgtttggtat ggcttcattc agctccggtt
     6541 cccaacgatc aaggcgagtt acatgatccc ccatgttgtg caaaaaagcg gttagctcct
     6601 tcggtcctcc gatcgttgtc agaagtaagt tggccgcagt gttatcactc atggttatgg
     6661 cagcactgca taattctctt actgtcatgc catccgtaag atgcttttct gtgactggtg
     6721 agtactcaac caagtcattc tgagaatagt gtatgcggcg accgagttgc tcttgcccgg
     6781 cgtcaatacg ggataatacc gcgccacata gcagaacttt aaaagtgctc atcattggaa
     6841 aacgttcttc ggggcgaaaa ctctcaagga tcttaccgct gttgagatcc agttcgatgt
     6901 aacccactcg tgcacccaac tgatcttcag catcttttac tttcaccagc gtttctgggt
     6961 gagcaaaaac aggaaggcaa aatgccgcaa aaaagggaat aagggcgaca cggaaatgtt
     7021 gaatactcat actcttcctt tttcaatatt attgaagcat ttatcagggt tattgtctca
     7081 tgagcggata catatttgaa tgtatttaga aaaataaaca aataggggtt ccgcgcacat
     7141 ttccccgaaa agtgccacct gacgtcgacg gatcgggaga tcgatctccc gatcccctag
     7201 ggtcgactct cagtacaatc tgctctgatg ccgcatagtt aagccagtat ctgctccctg
     7261 cttgtgtgtt ggaggtcgct gagtagtgcg cgagcaaaat ttaagctaca acaaggcaag
     7321 gcttgaccga caattgcatg aagaatctgc ttagggttag gcgttttgcg ctgcttcgcg
     7381 atgtacgggc cagatatacg cgttgacatt gattattgac tagttattaa tagtaatcaa
     7441 ttacggggtc attagttcat agcccatata tggagttccg cgttacataa cttacggtaa
     7501 atggcccgcc tggctgaccg cccaacgacc cccgcccatt gacgtcaata atgacgtatg
     7561 ttcccatagt aacgccaata gggactttcc attgacgtca atgggtggac tatttacggt
     7621 aaactgccca cttggcagta catcaagtgt atc
//
